>Addgene plasmid #156648 | pD649-HAsp-SLAMF9-Fc(DAPA)-AviTag-6xHis | addgene full sequence | sequence record 444411 | Addgene NGS Result
TTATCAGGGTTATTGTCTCATGAGCGGATACATATTTGAATGTATTTAGAAAAATAAACAAATAGGGGTC
AGTGTTACAACCAATTAACCAATTCTGAACATTATCGCGAGCCCATTTATACCTGAATATGGCTCATAAC
ACCCCTTGCTCATGACCAAAATCCCTTAACGTGAGTTACGCGCGCGTCGTTCCACTGAGCGTCAGACCCC
GTAGAAAAGATCAAAGGATCTTCTTGAGATCCTTTTTTTCTGCGCGTAATCTGCTGCTTGCAAACAAAAA
AACCACCGCTACCAGCGGTGGTTTGTTTGCCGGATCAAGAGCTACCAACTCTTTTTCCGAAGGTAACTGG
CTTCAGCAGAGCGCAGATACCAAATACTGTTCTTCTAGTGTAGCCGTAGTTAGCCCACCACTTCAAGAAC
TCTGTAGCACCGCCTACATACCTCGCTCTGCTAATCCTGTTACCAGTGGCTGCTGCCAGTGGCGATAAGT
CGTGTCTTACCGGGTTGGACTCAAGACGATAGTTACCGGATAAGGCGCAGCGGTCGGGCTGAACGGGGGG
TTCGTGCACACAGCCCAGCTTGGAGCGAACGACCTACACCGAACTGAGATACCTACAGCGTGAGCTATGA
GAAAGCGCCACGCTTCCCGAAGGGAGAAAGGCGGACAGGTATCCGGTAAGCGGCAGGGTCGGAACAGGAG
AGCGCACGAGGGAGCTTCCAGGGGGAAACGCCTGGTATCTTTATAGTCCTGTCGGGTTTCGCCACCTCTG
ACTTGAGCGTCGATTTTTGTGATGCTCGTCAGGGGGGCGGAGCCTATGGAAAAACGCCAGCAACGCGGCC
TTTTTACGGTTCCTGGCCTTTTGCTGGCCTTTTGCTCACATGTTCTTTCCTGCGTTATCCCCTGATTCTG
TGGATAACCGTATTACCGCCTTTGAGTGAGCTGATACCGCTCGCCGCAGCCGAACGACCGAGCGCAGCGA
GTCAGTGAGCGAGGAAGCGGAAGGCGAGAGTAGGGAACTGCCAGGCATCAAACTAAGCAGAAGGCCCCTG
ACGGATGGCCTTTTTGCGTTTCTACAAACTCTTTCTGTGTTGTAAAACGACGGCCAGTCTTAAGCTCGGG
CCCCCTGGGCGGTTCTGATAACGAGTAATCGTTAATCCGCAAATAACGTAAAAACCCGCTTCGGCGGGTT
TTTTTATGGGGGGAGTTTAGGGAAAGAGCATTTGTCAGAATATTTAAGGGCGCCTGTCACTTTGCTTGAT
ATATGAGAATTATTTAACCTTATAAATGAGAAAAAAGCAACGCACTTTAAATAAGATACGTTGCTTTTTC
GATTGATGAACACCTATAATTAAACTATTCATCTATTATTTATGATTTTTTGTATATACAATATTTCTAG
TTTGTTAAAGAGAATTAAGAAAATAAATCTCGAAAATAATAAAGGGAAAATCAGTTTTTGATATCAAAAT
TATACATGTCAACGATAATACAAAATATAATACAAACTATAAGATGTTATCAGTATTTATTATCATTTAG
AATAAATTTTGTGTCGCCCTTAATTGTGAGCGGATAACAATTACGAGCTTCATGCACAGTGGCGTTGACT
CAATATTGGCCATTAGCCATATTATTCATTGGTTATATAGCATAAATCAATATTGGCTATTGGCCATTGC
ATACGTTGTATCTATATCATAATATGTACATTTATATTGGCTCATGTCCAATATGACCGCCATGTTGGCA
TTGATTATTGACTAGTTATTAATAGTAATCAATTACGGGGTCATTAGTTCATAGCCCATATATGGAGTTC
CGCGTTACATAACTTACGGTAAATGGCCCGCCTGGCTGACCGCCCAACGACCCCCGCCCATTGACGTCAA
TAATGACGTATGTTCCCATAGTAACGCCAATAGGGACTTTCCATTGACGTCAATGGGTGGAGTATTTACG
GTAAACTGCCCACTTGGCAGTACATCAAGTGTATCATATGCCAAGTACGCCCCCTATTGACGTCAATGAC
GGTAAATGGCCCGCCTGGCATTATGCCCAGTACATGACCTTATGGGACTTTCCTACTTGGCAGTACATCT
ACGTATTAGTCATCGCTATTACCATGGTGATGCGGTTTTGGCAGTACATCAATGGGCGTGGATAGCGGTT
TGACTCACGGGGATTTCCAAGTCTCCACCCCATTGACGTCAATGGGAGTTTGTTTTGGCACCAAAATCAA
CGGGACTTTCCAAAATGTCGTAACAACTCCGCCCCATTGACGCAAATGGGCGGTAGGCGTGTACGGTGGG
AGGTCTATATAAGCAGAGCTCGTTTAGTGAACCGTCAGATCGCCTGGAGACGCCATCCACGCTGTTTTGA
CCTCCATAGAAGACACCGGGACCGATCCAGCCTCCGCGGCCGGGAACGGTGCATTGGAACGCGGATTCCC
CGTGCCAAGAGTGACGTAAGTACCGCCTATAGAGTCTATAGGCCCACCCCCTTGGCTTCGTTAGAACGCG
GCTACAATTAATACATAACCTTATGTATCATACACATACGATTTAGGTGACACTATAGAATAACATCCAC
TTTGCCTTTCTCTCCACAGGTGTCCACTCCCAGGTCCAACTGCACCTCGGTTCTATCGAAAACGCGCCTG
CTAGCGCCACCATGAAGACCATCATTGCCCTGAGCTACATCTTCTGCCTGGTGTTCGCTGCGGCCGCCAG
ACGACTTTGGCGTTGGTGCGGATCTGAAGAGGTGGTGGCCGTGCTGCAAGAGAGCATCAGCCTGCCTCTG
GAAATCCCTCCTGACGAGGAAGTGGAAAACATCATCTGGTCCAGCCACAAGAGCCTGGCCACAGTGGTGC
CTGGAAAAGAAGGACACCCTGCCACCATCATGGTCACCAATCCTCACTACCAGGGCCAAGTGTCCTTTCT
GGACCCTAGCTACAGCCTGCACATCAGCAACCTGAGCTGGGAAGATAGCGGCCTGTATCAGGCCCAAGTG
AACCTGAGAACCAGCCAGATCAGCACCATGCAGCAGTACAACATCTGCGTGTACAGATGGCTGAGCGAGC
CCCAGATCACCGTGAATTTTGAGTCTAGCGGCGAGGGCGCCTGTAGCATGTCTCTCGTGTGTTCTGTGGA
AAAGGCCGGCATGGACATGACCTACTCTTGGCTGAGCAGAGGCGACAGCACCTACACATTTCACGAGGGC
CCTGTGCTGAGCACATCTTGGAGGCCTGGCGATAGCGCCCTGAGCTACACCTGTAGAGCCAACAATCCCA
TCTCCAACGTGTCCAGCTGTCCCATTCCTGACGGCCCTTTCTACGCCGATCCTAACTACGCCAGCGAGAA
GCCTAGCACCGCCTTTTGCCTTGGCGCGCCGGGCGGCGACAAGACCCACACCTGCCCCCCCTGCCCAGCT
CCAGAACTGCTGGGAGGGCCTTCCGTGTTCCTGTTCCCCCCCAAGCCCAAGGACACCCTGATGATCAGCA
GGACCCCCGAGGTGACCTGCGTGGTGGTGGCCGTGTCCCACGAGGACCCAGAGGTGAAGTTCAACTGGTA
CGTGGACGGCGTGGAGGTGCACAACGCCAAGACCAAGCCCAGAGAGGAGCAGTACAACAGCACCTACAGG
GTGGTGTCCGTGCTGACCGTGCTGCACCAGGACTGGCTGAACGGCAAAGAATACAAGTGCAAAGTCTCCA
ACAAGGCCCTGGCTGCCCCAATCGAAAAGACAATCAGCAAGGCCAAGGGCCAGCCACGGGAGCCCCAGGT
GTACACCCTGCCCCCCAGCCGGGAGGAGATGACCAAGAACCAGGTGTCCCTGACCTGTCTGGTGAAGGGC
TTCTACCCCAGCGATATCGCCGTGGAGTGGGAGAGCAACGGCCAGCCCGAGAACAACTACAAGACCACCC
CCCCAGTGCTGGACAGCGACGGCAGCTTCTTCCTGTACAGCAAGCTGACCGTGGACAAGTCCAGGTGGCA
GCAGGGCAACGTGTTCAGCTGCAGCGTGATGCACGAGGCCCTGCACAACCACTACACCCAGAAGTCCCTG
AGCCTGAGCCCCGGCGGCAGCGGTCTTAATGATATTTTCGAGGCTCAGAAGATTGAGTGGCATGAACACC
ACCACCATCACCACTAAGGCCGGCCTGTAGTCACTGGCACAACGCGTTACCCGGTAAGCCAATCGGGTAT
ACACGGTCGTCATACTGCAGACAGGGTTCTTCTACTTTGCAAGATAGTCTTGAGTAGTAAAATAAATAGA
TAGAGAAAATCAGCCTCGACTGTGCCTTCTAGTTGCCAGCCATCTGTTGTTTGCCCCTCCCCCGTGCCTT
CCTTGACCCTGGAAGGTGCCACTCCCACTGTCCTTTCCTAATAAAATGAGGAAATTGCATCACAACACTC
AACCCTATCTCGGTCTATTCTTTTGATTTATAAGGGATTTTGCCGATTTCGGCCTATTGGTTAAAAAATG
AGCTGATTTAACAAAAATTTAACGCGAATTAATTCTGTGGAATGTGTGTCAGTTAGGGTGTGGAAAGTCC
CCAGGCTCCCCAGCAGGCAGAAGTATGCAAAGCATGCATCTCAATTAGTCAGCAACCAGGTGTGGAAAGT
CCCCAGGCTCCCCAGCAGGCAGAAGTATGCAAAGCATGCATCTCAATTAGTCAGCAACCATAGTCCCGCC
CCTAACTCCGCCCATCCCGCCCCTAACTCCGCCCAGTTCCGCCCATTCTCCGCCCCATGGCTGACTAATT
TTTTTTATTTATGCAGAGGCCGAGGCCGCCTCTGCCTCTGAGCTATTCCAGAAGTAGTGAGGAGGCTTTT
TTGGAGGCCTAGGCTTTTGCAAAAAGCTCCCGGGAGCTTGTATATCCATTTTCGGATCTGATCAGCACGT
GTTGACAATTAATCATCGGCATAGTATATCGGCATAGTATAATACGACAAGGTGAGGAACTAAACCATGA
CCGAGTACAAGCCCACGGTGCGCCTCGCCACCCGCGACGACGTCCCCAGGGCCGTACGCACCCTCGCCGC
CGCGTTCGCCGACTACCCCGCCACGCGCCACACCGTCGATCCGGACCGCCACATCGAGCGGGTCACCGAG
CTGCAAGAACTCTTCCTCACGCGCGTCGGGCTCGACATCGGCAAGGTGTGGGTCGCGGACGACGGCGCCG
CGGTGGCGGTCTGGACCACGCCGGAGAGCGTCGAAGCGGGGGCGGTGTTCGCCGAGATCGGCCCGCGCAT
GGCCGAGTTGAGCGGTTCCCGGCTGGCCGCGCAGCAACAGATGGAAGGCCTCCTGGCGCCGCACCGGCCC
AAGGAGCCCGCGTGGTTCCTGGCCACCGTCGGCGTCTCGCCCGACCACCAGGGCAAGGGTCTGGGCAGCG
CCGTCGTGCTCCCCGGAGTGGAGGCGGCCGAGCGCGCCGGGGTGCCCGCCTTCCTGGAGACATCCGCGCC
CCGCAACCTCCCCTTCTACGAGCGGCTCGGCTTCACCGTCACCGCCGACGTCGAGGTGCCCGAAGGACCG
CGCACCTGGTGCATGACCCGCAAGCCCGGTGCCTGACACGTGCTACGAGATTTCGATTCCACCGCCGCCT
TCTATGAAAGGTTGGGCTTCGGAATCGTTTTCCGGGACGCCGGCTGGATGATCCTCCAGCGCGGGGATCT
CATGCTGGAGTTCTTCGCCCACCCCAACTTGTTTATTGCAGCTTATAATGGTTACAAATAAAGCAATAGC
ATCACAAATTTCACAAATAAAGCATTTTTTTCACTGCATTCTAGTTGTGGTTTGTCCAAACTCATCAATG
TATCTTATCATGTCTGTATACCGTCGACCTCTAGCTAGAGCTTGGCGTAATCATGGTCATTACCAATGCT
TAATCAGTGAGGCACCTATCTCAGCGATCTGTCTATTTCGTTCATCCATAGTTGCCTGACTCCCCGTCGT
GTAGATAACTACGATACGGGAGGGCTTACCATCTGGCCCCAGCGCTGCGATGATACCGCGAGAACCACGC
TCACCGGCTCCGGATTTATCAGCAATAAACCAGCCAGCCGGAAGGGCCGAGCGCAGAAGTGGTCCTGCAA
CTTTATCCGCCTCCATCCAGTCTATTAATTGTTGCCGGGAAGCTAGAGTAAGTAGTTCGCCAGTTAATAG
TTTGCGCAACGTTGTTGCCATCGCTACAGGCATCGTGGTGTCACGCTCGTCGTTTGGTATGGCTTCATTC
AGCTCCGGTTCCCAACGATCAAGGCGAGTTACATGATCCCCCATGTTGTGCAAAAAAGCGGTTAGCTCCT
TCGGTCCTCCGATCGTTGTCAGAAGTAAGTTGGCCGCAGTGTTATCACTCATGGTTATGGCAGCACTGCA
TAATTCTCTTACTGTCATGCCATCCGTAAGATGCTTTTCTGTGACTGGTGAGTACTCAACCAAGTCATTC
TGAGAATAGTGTATGCGGCGACCGAGTTGCTCTTGCCCGGCGTCAATACGGGATAATACCGCGCCACATA
GCAGAACTTTAAAAGTGCTCATCATTGGAAAACGTTCTTCGGGGCGAAAACTCTCAAGGATCTTACCGCT
GTTGAGATCCAGTTCGATGTAACCCACTCGTGCACCCAACTGATCTTCAGCATCTTTTACTTTCACCAGC
GTTTCTGGGTGAGCAAAAACAGGAAGGCAAAATGCCGCAAAAAAGGGAATAAGGGCGACACGGAAATGTT
GAATACTCATATTCTTCCTTTTTCAATATTATTGAAGCAT
Features (pLannotate 1.2.2; 21 found; start..end, strand, type, name):
     99..123     -  CDS            KanR (fragment): aminoglycoside phosphotransferase; aph(3')-Ia; confers resistance to kanamycin
    234..822     +  rep_origin     ori: high-copy-number ColE1/pMB1/pBR322/pUC origin of replication
   1047..1064    +  terminator     rrnB T2 terminator (fragment): transcription terminator T2 from the E. coli rrnB gene
   1089..1108    -  CDS            lacZα (fragment): LacZα fragment of β-galactosidase; lacZ fragment
   1564..1580    +  protein_bind   lac operator: The lac repressor binds to the lac operator to inhibit transcription in E. coli. This inhibition can be relieved by adding lactose or isopropyl-β-D-thiogalactopyranoside (IPTG). lac repressor encoded by lacI
   1823..2126    +  enhancer       CMV enhancer: human cytomegalovirus immediate early enhancer
   2127..2330    +  promoter       CMV promoter: human cytomegalovirus (CMV) immediate early promoter
   2466..2509    +  intron         CMV intron (fragment): modified intron A from human cytomegalovirus
   2561..2579    +  promoter       SP6 promoter: promoter for bacteriophage SP6 RNA polymerase
   2583..2620    +  CDS            IgH signal sequence (fragment): signal sequence from the mouse immunoglobulin heavy chain variable region
   2729..3394    +  CDS            SLAMF9 (fragment): SLAF9_HUMAN - Also known as CD2F10. Experimental evidence at transcript level: Swiss-Prot protein existence level 2. May play a role in the immune response. From Homo sapiens (Human).
   3398..4075    +  CDS            IGHG1 (fragment): IGHG1_HUMAN - Experimental evidence at protein level: Swiss-Prot protein existence level 1. Constant region of immunoglobulin heavy chains. Immunoglobulins, also known as antibodies, are membrane-bound or secreted glycoproteins produced by B lymphocytes. In the recognition phase of humoral immunity, the membrane-bound immunoglobulins serve as receptors which, upon binding of a specific antigen, trigger the clonal expansion and differentiation of B lymphocytes into immunoglobulins- secreting plasma cells. Secreted immunoglobulins mediate the effector phase of humoral immunity, which results in
   4290..4401    +  polyA_signal   bGH poly(A) signal: bovine growth hormone polyadenylation signal
   4402..4510    +  rep_origin     f1 ori (fragment): f1 bacteriophage origin of replication; arrow indicates direction of (+) strand synthesis
   4524..4853    +  promoter       SV40 promoter: SV40 enhancer and early promoter
   4901..4948    +  promoter       EM7 promoter: synthetic bacterial promoter&nbsp
   4967..5566    +  CDS            PuroR (fragment): puromycin N-acetyltransferase; pac from Streptomyces; confers resistance to puromycin
   5576..5701    +  CDS            ble (fragment): BLE_KLEPN - Experimental evidence at protein level: Swiss-Prot protein existence level 1. Binding protein with a strong affinity to the bleomycin family of antibiotics. Binds to CL990; an antimitotic-antibiotic compound. From Klebsiella pneumoniae.
   5696..5817    +  polyA_signal   SV40 poly(A) signal: SV40 polyadenylation signal
   5870..6730    -  CDS            AmpR: β-lactamase; bla; confers resistance to ampicillin, carbenicillin, and related antibiotics
   6733..69      -  promoter       AmpR promoter (fragment) (across the origin): bla
