[The description below was written by a language model from this plasmid's Addgene catalogue record and pLannotate feature annotations shown in this document.]
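Description:
pD649-HAsp-SLAMF9-Fc(DAPA)-AviTag-6xHis is a mammalian expression plasmid built on the pD649 backbone for producing the extracellular domain of human SLAMF9 (also called CD2F10 or CD84-H1), an immunoglobulin-superfamily cell-surface protein, as a secreted Fc fusion. In bacteria it is maintained at high copy through a ColE1/pUC-type origin and selected with ampicillin via the β-lactamase gene. The sequenced record is 6,760 nt, consistent with the stated backbone and insert sizes.

Expression is driven by the CMV immediate-early enhancer and promoter, followed by a fragment of CMV intron A, and terminated by the bGH polyadenylation signal. An SP6 promoter sits just upstream of the open reading frame and could support in vitro transcription. The coding region begins with a secretion leader (named HAsp in the construct, although the automated annotation matches part of it to an immunoglobulin heavy-chain signal sequence). The SLAMF9 ectodomain follows, cloned between preserved NotI and AscI sites. Downstream is a human IgG1 Fc carrying the D265A and P329A (DAPA) substitutions, which are commonly used to dampen Fc effector functions. According to the catalogue entry, the fusion ends in an AviTag for site-specific enzymatic biotinylation and a 6xHis tag for metal-affinity purification, though neither tag appears in the feature table.

A separate SV40 promoter/EM7 cassette with a puromycin N-acetyltransferase gene and SV40 poly(A) signal could allow selection of stable mammalian lines. Small fragments of KanR, lacZα, ble and f1 ori appear to be backbone remnants. The depositor notes that some plasmids in this collection may carry an IS4-like transposase upstream of the CMV promoter, but none is annotated here. The construct belongs to a collection used to map human IgSF extracellular protein–protein interactions.
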