Addgene plasmid #156648: pD649-HAsp-SLAMF9-Fc(DAPA)-AviTag-6xHis
Purpose: Mammalian expression of cell-surface protein extracellular domain fused to Fc(DAPA)-Avi-6xHis. Protein is secreted from cells.
Depositing lab: Chris Garcia. Depositing organization: Stanford University. Publication: A Human IgSF Cell-Surface Interactome Reveals a Complex Network of Protein-Protein Interactions. Wojtowicz WM, Vielmetter J, Fernandes RA, Siepe DH, Eastman CL, Chisholm GB, Cox S, Klock H, Anderson PW, Rue SM, Miller JJ, Glaser SM, Bragstad ML, Vance J, Lam AW, Lesley SA, Zinn K, Garcia KC. Cell. 2020 Aug 20;182(4):1027-1043.e17. doi: 10.1016/j.cell.2020.07.025. PubMed 32822567.
Backbone
  Vector backbone: pD649
  Backbone size w/o insert (bp): 6106
  Vector type: Mammalian Expression
Growth in bacteria
  Bacterial resistance: Ampicillin, 100 μg/mL
  Growth temperature: 37°C
  Growth strain: DH5alpha
  Copy number: High Copy
Gene/Insert
  Gene/Insert name: SLAMF9 (alt name: SLAF9)
  Species: H. sapiens (human)
  Insert size (bp): 654
  Mutation: Fc region of human IgG contains D265A and P329A mutations (DAPA)
  Entrez Gene: SLAMF9 (a.k.a. RP11-48O20.3, CD2F-10, CD2F10, CD84-H1, CD84H1, SF2001)
  Promoter: CMV/SP6
  Tag / fusion protein: Fc(DAPA)-AviTag-6xHis (C terminal on backbone)
  Cloning method: Restriction Enzyme; 5′ cloning site GCGGCCGC (not destroyed); 3′ cloning site GGCGCGCC (not destroyed)
  Sequencing primers: 5′ ATTTAGGTGACACTATAG; 3′ CACGTACCAGTTGAACTTCACC
Resource information
  A portion of this plasmid was derived from a plasmid made by: synthesis by ThermoFisher
Terms and licenses: Academic/Nonprofit Terms; Industry Terms: Not Available to Industry
Depositor comments: Some plasmids in this collection may have an IS4-like element ISVsa5 family transposase upstream of the CMV promoter.
How to cite: pD649-HAsp-SLAMF9-Fc(DAPA)-AviTag-6xHis was a gift from Chris Garcia (Addgene plasmid # 156648 ; http://n2t.net/addgene:156648 ; RRID:Addgene_156648)
