>Addgene plasmid #156648 | pD649-HAsp-SLAMF9-Fc(DAPA)-AviTag-6xHis | depositor partial sequence | sequence record 302406 | insert (extracellular domain)
AGACGACTTTGGCGTTGGTGCGGATCTGAAGAGGTGGTGGCCGTGCTGCAAGAGAGCATCAGCCTGCCTC
TGGAAATCCCTCCTGACGAGGAAGTGGAAAACATCATCTGGTCCAGCCACAAGAGCCTGGCCACAGTGGT
GCCTGGAAAAGAAGGACACCCTGCCACCATCATGGTCACCAATCCTCACTACCAGGGCCAAGTGTCCTTT
CTGGACCCTAGCTACAGCCTGCACATCAGCAACCTGAGCTGGGAAGATAGCGGCCTGTATCAGGCCCAAG
TGAACCTGAGAACCAGCCAGATCAGCACCATGCAGCAGTACAACATCTGCGTGTACAGATGGCTGAGCGA
GCCCCAGATCACCGTGAATTTTGAGTCTAGCGGCGAGGGCGCCTGTAGCATGTCTCTCGTGTGTTCTGTG
GAAAAGGCCGGCATGGACATGACCTACTCTTGGCTGAGCAGAGGCGACAGCACCTACACATTTCACGAGG
GCCCTGTGCTGAGCACATCTTGGAGGCCTGGCGATAGCGCCCTGAGCTACACCTGTAGAGCCAACAATCC
CATCTCCAACGTGTCCAGCTGTCCCATTCCTGACGGCCCTTTCTACGCCGATCCTAACTACGCCAGCGAG
AAGCCTAGCACCGCCTTTTGCCTT
